Addgene plasmid #128113: AcrIIC1-mCherry chimera #10
Purpose: Expresses a chimeric anti-CRISPR protein targeting the N. meningitidis Cas9
Depositing lab: Dominik Niopek. Depositing organization: Universitaet Heidelberg. Publication: Computational design of anti-CRISPR proteins with improved inhibition potency. Mathony J, Harteveld Z, Schmelas C, Upmeier Zu Belzen J, Aschenbrenner S, Sun W, Hoffmann MD, Stengl C, Scheck A, Georgeon S, Rosset S, Wang Y, Grimm D, Eils R, Correia BE, Niopek D. Nat Chem Biol. 2020 Apr 13. pii: 10.1038/s41589-020-0518-9. doi: 10.1038/s41589-020-0518-9. PubMed 32284602.
Backbone
  Vector backbone: pmCherry-N1
  Vector type: Mammalian Expression, CRISPR, Synthetic Biology
Growth in bacteria
  Bacterial resistance: Kanamycin, 50 μg/mL
  Growth temperature: 37°C
  Growth strain: DH5alpha
  Copy number: High Copy
Gene/Insert
  Gene/Insert name: AcrIIC1-mCherry chimera #10
  Promoter: CMV
  Cloning method: Unknown
  Sequencing primers: 5′ CMV-fw
Terms and licenses: Academic/Nonprofit Terms; Industry Terms: Not Available to Industry
How to cite: AcrIIC1-mCherry chimera #10 was a gift from Dominik Niopek (Addgene plasmid # 128113 ; http://n2t.net/addgene:128113 ; RRID:Addgene_128113)
