[The description below was written by a language model from this plasmid's Addgene catalogue record and pLannotate feature annotations shown in this document.]
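Description:
AcrIIC1-mCherry chimera #10 is a 4,925 bp mammalian expression plasmid built on the pmCherry-N1 backbone. It produces an engineered anti-CRISPR protein directed against the Neisseria meningitidis Cas9. It is maintained in E. coli at high copy through a ColE1/pUC-type origin and selected with kanamycin. The single NeoR/KanR (Tn5 aminoglycoside phosphotransferase) gene sits behind tandem bacterial (bla-type) and SV40 early promoters and ends in an HSV TK polyadenylation signal. The same marker can therefore confer G418 resistance in mammalian cells. An f1 origin is also present, a standard backbone element for single-stranded DNA production. The short hits to ble and to a bGH poly(A) signal are probably backbone remnants or annotation artefacts rather than functional parts.

The payload is driven by the human CMV immediate early enhancer and promoter and terminated by an SV40 poly(A) signal. The automated annotation recognises only the mCherry coding sequence within this cassette. It leaves unannotated stretches of roughly 250 bp between the promoter and mCherry and about 80 bp after it. These would be consistent with AcrIIC1 sequence flanking the fluorescent protein, but the record does not define the exact fusion or insertion architecture of this chimera, or how variant #10 differs from its siblings. The two feature tables, from the depositor sequence and the repository's sequencing result, list the same features and differ only by a 10 nt offset in the start coordinate.

The plasmid belongs to work on computational design of anti-CRISPR proteins with improved inhibition potency. It is suited to transient transfection of mammalian cells to test inhibition of N. meningitidis Cas9 activity, and the mCherry moiety may also serve as a red fluorescent readout of expression.
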