Features (pLannotate 1.2.2; 13 found; start..end, strand, type, name):
     50..353     +  enhancer       CMV enhancer: human cytomegalovirus immediate early enhancer
    354..557     +  promoter       CMV promoter: human cytomegalovirus (CMV) immediate early promoter
    811..1515    +  CDS            mCherry: mCherry is a basic (constitutively fluorescent) red fluorescent protein published in 2004, derived from Discosoma sp.. It is reported to be a very rapidly-maturing monomer with low acid sensitivity.
   1596..1679    +  CDS            large T antigen (fragment): large T antigen from SV40 (simian virus 40)
   1702..1823    +  polyA_signal   SV40 poly(A) signal: SV40 polyadenylation signal
   1857..2285    -  rep_origin     f1 ori (sequence partly withheld): f1 bacteriophage origin of replication; arrow indicates direction of (+) strand synthesis
   2312..2416    +  promoter       AmpR promoter: bla
   2418..2775    +  promoter       SV40 promoter: SV40 enhancer and early promoter
   2810..3604    +  CDS            NeoR/KanR: aminoglycoside phosphotransferase from Tn5; aph(3')-II (or nptII); confers resistance to neomycin, kanamycin, and G418 (Geneticin®)
   3625..3777    +  CDS            ble (fragment): BLE_KLEPN - Experimental evidence at protein level: Swiss-Prot protein existence level 1. Binding protein with a strong affinity to the bleomycin family of antibiotics. Binds to CL990; an antimitotic-antibiotic compound. From Klebsiella pneumoniae.
   3836..3883    +  polyA_signal   HSV TK poly(A) signal: herpes simplex virus thymidine kinase polyadenylation signal (Cole and Stacy, 1985)
   3974..3990    -  polyA_signal   bGH poly(A) signal (fragment): bovine growth hormone polyadenylation signal
   4212..4800    +  rep_origin     ori: high-copy-number ColE1/pMB1/pBR322/pUC origin of replication
>Addgene plasmid #128113 | AcrIIC1-mCherry chimera #10 | depositor full sequence | sequence record 245453 | AcrIIC1-mCherry chimera #10 sequence 4925 bps
AGTAATCAATTACGGGGTCATTAGTTCATAGCCCATATATGGAGTTCCGCGTTACATAACTTACGGTAAA
TGGCCCGCCTGGCTGACCGCCCAACGACCCCCGCCCATTGACGTCAATAATGACGTATGTTCCCATAGTA
ACGCCAATAGGGACTTTCCATTGACGTCAATGGGTGGAGTATTTACGGTAAACTGCCCACTTGGCAGTAC
ATCAAGTGTATCATATGCCAAGTACGCCCCCTATTGACGTCAATGACGGTAAATGGCCCGCCTGGCATTA
TGCCCAGTACATGACCTTATGGGACTTTCCTACTTGGCAGTACATCTACGTATTAGTCATCGCTATTACC
ATGGTGATGCGGTTTTGGCAGTACATCAATGGGCGTGGATAGCGGTTTGACTCACGGGGATTTCCAAGTC
TCCACCCCATTGACGTCAATGGGAGTTTGTTTTGGCACCAAAATCAACGGGACTTTCCAAAATGTCGTAA
CAACTCCGCCCCATTGACGCAAATGGGCGGTAGGCGTGTACGGTGGGAGGTCTATATAAGCAGAGCTGGT
TTAGTGAACCGTCAGATCCGCTAGCGCCACCATGGCAAATAAAACGTACAAGATAGGCAAAAACGCTGGG
TACGATGGGTGTGGTCTGTGCCTCGCTGCGATCAGCGAGAATGAGGCTATCAAGGTCAAATACTTGCGCG
ACATCTGCCCGGACTACGATGGCGACGACAAAGCTGAAGATTGGTTGAGGTGGGGGACGGATTCTCGCGT
TAAGGCCGCTGCGCTTGAAATGGAGCAATATGGCTCCGGCGTGAGCAAGGGCGAGGAGGATAACATGGCC
ATCATCAAGGAGTTCATGCGCTTCAAGGTGCACATGGAGGGCTCCGTGAACGGCCACGAGTTCGAGATCG
AGGGCGAGGGCGAGGGCCGCCCCTACGAGGGCACCCAGACCGCCAAGCTGAAGGTGACCAAGGGTGGCCC
CCTGCCCTTCGCCTGGGACATCCTGTCCCCTCAGTTCATGTACGGCTCCAAGGCCTACGTGAAGCACCCC
GCCGACATCCCCGACTACTTGAAGCTGTCCTTCCCCGAGGGCTTCAAGTGGGAGCGCGTGATGAACTTCG
AGGACGGCGGCGTGGTGACCGTGACCCAGGACTCCTCCCTGCAGGACGGCGAGTTCATCTACAAGGTGAA
GCTGCGCGGCACCAACTTCCCCTCCGACGGCCCCGTAATGCAGAAGAAGACCATGGGCTGGGAGGCCTCC
TCCGAGCGGATGTACCCCGAGGACGGCGCCCTGAAGGGCGAGATCAAGCAGAGGCTGAAGCTGAAGGACG
GCGGCCACTACGACGCTGAGGTCAAGACCACCTACAAGGCCAAGAAGCCCGTGCAGCTGCCCGGCGCCTA
CAACGTCAACATCAAGTTGGACATCACCTCCCACAACGAGGACTACACCATCGTGGAACAGTACGAACGC
GCCGAGGGCCGCCACTCCACCGGCGGCATGGACGAGCTGTACAAGGGCTCCGGCGCCTACACATCCGTCG
GTATGGCGTCCTGTTGGGAGTTCGTTGAGTTGTGACTCGAGCGGCCGCGACTCTAGATCATAATCAGCCA
TACCACATTTGTAGAGGTTTTACTTGCTTTAAAAAACCTCCCACACCTCCCCCTGAACCTGAAACATAAA
ATGAATGCAATTGTTGTTGTTAACTTGTTTATTGCAGCTTATAATGGTTACAAATAAAGCAATAGCATCA
CAAATTTCACAAATAAAGCATTTTTTTCACTGCATTCTAGTTGTGGTTTGTCCAAACTCATCAATGTATC
TTAAGGCGTAAATTGTAAGCGTTAATATTTTGTTAAAATTCGCGTTAAATTTTTGTTAAATCAGCTCATT
TTTTAACCAATAGGCCGAAATCGGCAAAATCCCTTATAAATCAAAAGAATAGACCGAGATAGGGT
[37 nt withheld, positions 1956-1992]
AAAGAACGTGGACTCCAACGTCAAAGG
[49 nt withheld, positions 2020-2068]
T
[91 nt withheld, positions 2070-2160]
G
[124 nt withheld, positions 2162-2285]
CAGGTGGCACTTTTCGGGGAAATGTGCGCGGAACCCCTATTTGTTTATTTTTCTAAATACATTCAAATAT
GTATCCGCTCATGAGACAATAACCCTGATAAATGCTTCAATAATATTGAAAAAGGAAGAGTCCTGAGGCG
GAAAGAACCAGCTGTGGAATGTGTGTCAGTTAGGGTGTGGAAAGTCCCCAGGCTCCCCAGCAGGCAGAAG
TATGCAAAGCATGCATCTCAATTAGTCAGCAACCAGGTGTGGAAAGTCCCCAGGCTCCCCAGCAGGCAGA
AGTATGCAAAGCATGCATCTCAATTAGTCAGCAACCATAGTCCCGCCCCTAACTCCGCCCATCCCGCCCC
TAACTCCGCCCAGTTCCGCCCATTCTCCGCCCCATGGCTGACTAATTTTTTTTATTTATGCAGAGGCCGA
GGCCGCCTCGGCCTCTGAGCTATTCCAGAAGTAGTGAGGAGGCTTTTTTGGAGGCCTAGGCTTTTGCAAA
GATCGATCAAGAGACAGGATGAGGATCGTTTCGCATGATTGAACAAGATGGATTGCACGCAGGTTCTCCG
GCCGCTTGGGTGGAGAGGCTATTCGGCTATGACTGGGCACAACAGACAATCGGCTGCTCTGATGCCGCCG
TGTTCCGGCTGTCAGCGCAGGGGCGCCCGGTTCTTTTTGTCAAGACCGACCTGTCCGGTGCCCTGAATGA
ACTGCAAGACGAGGCAGCGCGGCTATCGTGGCTGGCCACGACGGGCGTTCCTTGCGCAGCTGTGCTCGAC
GTTGTCACTGAAGCGGGAAGGGACTGGCTGCTATTGGGCGAAGTGCCGGGGCAGGATCTCCTGTCATCTC
ACCTTGCTCCTGCCGAGAAAGTATCCATCATGGCTGATGCAATGCGGCGGCTGCATACGCTTGATCCGGC
TACCTGCCCATTCGACCACCAAGCGAAACATCGCATCGAGCGAGCACGTACTCGGATGGAAGCCGGTCTT
GTCGATCAGGATGATCTGGACGAAGAGCATCAGGGGCTCGCGCCAGCCGAACTGTTCGCCAGGCTCAAGG
CGAGCATGCCCGACGGCGAGGATCTCGTCGTGACCCATGGCGATGCCTGCTTGCCGAATATCATGGTGGA
AAATGGCCGCTTTTCTGGATTCATCGACTGTGGCCGGCTGGGTGTGGCGGACCGCTATCAGGACATAGCG
TTGGCTACCCGTGATATTGCTGAAGAGCTTGGCGGCGAATGGGCTGACCGCTTCCTCGTGCTTTACGGTA
TCGCCGCTCCCGATTCGCAGCGCATCGCCTTCTATCGCCTTCTTGACGAGTTCTTCTGAGCGGGACTCTG
GGGTTCGAAATGACCGACCAAGCGACGCCCAACCTGCCATCACGAGATTTCGATTCCACCGCCGCCTTCT
ATGAAAGGTTGGGCTTCGGAATCGTTTTCCGGGACGCCGGCTGGATGATCCTCCAGCGCGGGGATCTCAT
GCTGGAGTTCTTCGCCCACCCTAGGGGGAGGCTAACTGAAACACGGAAGGAGACAATACCGGAAGGAACC
CGCGCTATGACGGCAATAAAAAGACAGAATAAAACGCACGGTGTTGGGTCGTTTGTTCATAAACGCGGGG
TTCGGTCCCAGGGCTGGCACTCTGTCGATACCCCACCGAGACCCCATTGGGGCCAATACGCCCGCGTTTC
TTCCTTTTCCCCACCCCACCCCCCAAGTTCGGGTGAAGGCCCAGGGCTCGCAGCCAACGTCGGGGCGGCA
GGCCCTGCCATAGCCTCAGGTTACTCATATATACTTTAGATTGATTTAAAACTTCATTTTTAATTTAAAA
GGATCTAGGTGAAGATCCTTTTTGATAATCTCATGACCAAAATCCCTTAACGTGAGTTTTCGTTCCACTG
AGCGTCAGACCCCGTAGAAAAGATCAAAGGATCTTCTTGAGATCCTTTTTTTCTGCGCGTAATCTGCTGC
TTGCAAACAAAAAAACCACCGCTACCAGCGGTGGTTTGTTTGCCGGATCAAGAGCTACCAACTCTTTTTC
CGAAGGTAACTGGCTTCAGCAGAGCGCAGATACCAAATACTGTCCTTCTAGTGTAGCCGTAGTTAGGCCA
CCACTTCAAGAACTCTGTAGCACCGCCTACATACCTCGCTCTGCTAATCCTGTTACCAGTGGCTGCTGCC
AGTGGCGATAAGTCGTGTCTTACCGGGTTGGACTCAAGACGATAGTTACCGGATAAGGCGCAGCGGTCGG
GCTGAACGGGGGGTTCGTGCACACAGCCCAGCTTGGAGCGAACGACCTACACCGAACTGAGATACCTACA
GCGTGAGCTATGAGAAAGCGCCACGCTTCCCGAAGGGAGAAAGGCGGACAGGTATCCGGTAAGCGGCAGG
GTCGGAACAGGAGAGCGCACGAGGGAGCTTCCAGGGGGAAACGCCTGGTATCTTTATAGTCCTGTCGGGT
TTCGCCACCTCTGACTTGAGCGTCGATTTTTGTGATGCTCGTCAGGGGGGCGGAGCCTATGGAAAAACGC
CAGCAACGCGGCCTTTTTACGGTTCCTGGCCTTTTGCTGGCCTTTTGCTCACATGTTCTTTCCTGCGTTA
TCCCCTGATTCTGTGGATAACCGTATTACCGCCATGCATTAGTTATTAAT
