Features (pLannotate 1.2.2; 13 found; start..end, strand, type, name):
     60..363     +  enhancer       CMV enhancer: human cytomegalovirus immediate early enhancer
    364..567     +  promoter       CMV promoter: human cytomegalovirus (CMV) immediate early promoter
    821..1525    +  CDS            mCherry: mCherry is a basic (constitutively fluorescent) red fluorescent protein published in 2004, derived from Discosoma sp.. It is reported to be a very rapidly-maturing monomer with low acid sensitivity.
   1606..1689    +  CDS            large T antigen (fragment): large T antigen from SV40 (simian virus 40)
   1712..1833    +  polyA_signal   SV40 poly(A) signal: SV40 polyadenylation signal
   1867..2295    -  rep_origin     f1 ori (sequence partly withheld): f1 bacteriophage origin of replication; arrow indicates direction of (+) strand synthesis
   2322..2426    +  promoter       AmpR promoter: bla
   2428..2785    +  promoter       SV40 promoter: SV40 enhancer and early promoter
   2820..3614    +  CDS            NeoR/KanR: aminoglycoside phosphotransferase from Tn5; aph(3')-II (or nptII); confers resistance to neomycin, kanamycin, and G418 (Geneticin®)
   3635..3787    +  CDS            ble (fragment): BLE_KLEPN - Experimental evidence at protein level: Swiss-Prot protein existence level 1. Binding protein with a strong affinity to the bleomycin family of antibiotics. Binds to CL990; an antimitotic-antibiotic compound. From Klebsiella pneumoniae.
   3846..3893    +  polyA_signal   HSV TK poly(A) signal: herpes simplex virus thymidine kinase polyadenylation signal (Cole and Stacy, 1985)
   3984..4000    -  polyA_signal   bGH poly(A) signal (fragment): bovine growth hormone polyadenylation signal
   4222..4810    +  rep_origin     ori: high-copy-number ColE1/pMB1/pBR322/pUC origin of replication
>Addgene plasmid #128113 | AcrIIC1-mCherry chimera #10 | addgene full sequence | sequence record 249187 | Addgene NGS Result
AGTTATTAATAGTAATCAATTACGGGGTCATTAGTTCATAGCCCATATATGGAGTTCCGCGTTACATAAC
TTACGGTAAATGGCCCGCCTGGCTGACCGCCCAACGACCCCCGCCCATTGACGTCAATAATGACGTATGT
TCCCATAGTAACGCCAATAGGGACTTTCCATTGACGTCAATGGGTGGAGTATTTACGGTAAACTGCCCAC
TTGGCAGTACATCAAGTGTATCATATGCCAAGTACGCCCCCTATTGACGTCAATGACGGTAAATGGCCCG
CCTGGCATTATGCCCAGTACATGACCTTATGGGACTTTCCTACTTGGCAGTACATCTACGTATTAGTCAT
CGCTATTACCATGGTGATGCGGTTTTGGCAGTACATCAATGGGCGTGGATAGCGGTTTGACTCACGGGGA
TTTCCAAGTCTCCACCCCATTGACGTCAATGGGAGTTTGTTTTGGCACCAAAATCAACGGGACTTTCCAA
AATGTCGTAACAACTCCGCCCCATTGACGCAAATGGGCGGTAGGCGTGTACGGTGGGAGGTCTATATAAG
CAGAGCTGGTTTAGTGAACCGTCAGATCCGCTAGCGCCACCATGGCAAATAAAACGTACAAGATAGGCAA
AAACGCTGGGTACGATGGGTGTGGTCTGTGCCTCGCTGCGATCAGCGAGAATGAGGCTATCAAGGTCAAA
TACTTGCGCGACATCTGCCCGGACTACGATGGCGACGACAAAGCTGAAGATTGGTTGAGGTGGGGGACGG
ATTCTCGCGTTAAGGCCGCTGCGCTTGAAATGGAGCAATATGGCTCCGGCGTGAGCAAGGGCGAGGAGGA
TAACATGGCCATCATCAAGGAGTTCATGCGCTTCAAGGTGCACATGGAGGGCTCCGTGAACGGCCACGAG
TTCGAGATCGAGGGCGAGGGCGAGGGCCGCCCCTACGAGGGCACCCAGACCGCCAAGCTGAAGGTGACCA
AGGGTGGCCCCCTGCCCTTCGCCTGGGACATCCTGTCCCCTCAGTTCATGTACGGCTCCAAGGCCTACGT
GAAGCACCCCGCCGACATCCCCGACTACTTGAAGCTGTCCTTCCCCGAGGGCTTCAAGTGGGAGCGCGTG
ATGAACTTCGAGGACGGCGGCGTGGTGACCGTGACCCAGGACTCCTCCCTGCAGGACGGCGAGTTCATCT
ACAAGGTGAAGCTGCGCGGCACCAACTTCCCCTCCGACGGCCCCGTAATGCAGAAGAAGACCATGGGCTG
GGAGGCCTCCTCCGAGCGGATGTACCCCGAGGACGGCGCCCTGAAGGGCGAGATCAAGCAGAGGCTGAAG
CTGAAGGACGGCGGCCACTACGACGCTGAGGTCAAGACCACCTACAAGGCCAAGAAGCCCGTGCAGCTGC
CCGGCGCCTACAACGTCAACATCAAGTTGGACATCACCTCCCACAACGAGGACTACACCATCGTGGAACA
GTACGAACGCGCCGAGGGCCGCCACTCCACCGGCGGCATGGACGAGCTGTACAAGGGCTCCGGCGCCTAC
ACATCCGTCGGTATGGCGTCCTGTTGGGAGTTCGTTGAGTTGTGACTCGAGCGGCCGCGACTCTAGATCA
TAATCAGCCATACCACATTTGTAGAGGTTTTACTTGCTTTAAAAAACCTCCCACACCTCCCCCTGAACCT
GAAACATAAAATGAATGCAATTGTTGTTGTTAACTTGTTTATTGCAGCTTATAATGGTTACAAATAAAGC
AATAGCATCACAAATTTCACAAATAAAGCATTTTTTTCACTGCATTCTAGTTGTGGTTTGTCCAAACTCA
TCAATGTATCTTAAGGCGTAAATTGTAAGCGTTAATATTTTGTTAAAATTCGCGTTAAATTTTTGTTAAA
TCAGCTCATTTTTTAACCAATAGGCCGAAATCGGCAAAATCCCTTATAAATCAAAAGAATAGACCGAGAT
AGGGT
[37 nt withheld, positions 1966-2002]
AAAGAACGTGGACTCCAACGTCAAAGG
[49 nt withheld, positions 2030-2078]
T
[91 nt withheld, positions 2080-2170]
G
[124 nt withheld, positions 2172-2295]
CAGGTGGCACTTTTCGGGGAAATGTGCGCGGAACCCCTATTTGTTTATTTTTCTAAATACATTCAAATAT
GTATCCGCTCATGAGACAATAACCCTGATAAATGCTTCAATAATATTGAAAAAGGAAGAGTCCTGAGGCG
GAAAGAACCAGCTGTGGAATGTGTGTCAGTTAGGGTGTGGAAAGTCCCCAGGCTCCCCAGCAGGCAGAAG
TATGCAAAGCATGCATCTCAATTAGTCAGCAACCAGGTGTGGAAAGTCCCCAGGCTCCCCAGCAGGCAGA
AGTATGCAAAGCATGCATCTCAATTAGTCAGCAACCATAGTCCCGCCCCTAACTCCGCCCATCCCGCCCC
TAACTCCGCCCAGTTCCGCCCATTCTCCGCCCCATGGCTGACTAATTTTTTTTATTTATGCAGAGGCCGA
GGCCGCCTCGGCCTCTGAGCTATTCCAGAAGTAGTGAGGAGGCTTTTTTGGAGGCCTAGGCTTTTGCAAA
GATCGATCAAGAGACAGGATGAGGATCGTTTCGCATGATTGAACAAGATGGATTGCACGCAGGTTCTCCG
GCCGCTTGGGTGGAGAGGCTATTCGGCTATGACTGGGCACAACAGACAATCGGCTGCTCTGATGCCGCCG
TGTTCCGGCTGTCAGCGCAGGGGCGCCCGGTTCTTTTTGTCAAGACCGACCTGTCCGGTGCCCTGAATGA
ACTGCAAGACGAGGCAGCGCGGCTATCGTGGCTGGCCACGACGGGCGTTCCTTGCGCAGCTGTGCTCGAC
GTTGTCACTGAAGCGGGAAGGGACTGGCTGCTATTGGGCGAAGTGCCGGGGCAGGATCTCCTGTCATCTC
ACCTTGCTCCTGCCGAGAAAGTATCCATCATGGCTGATGCAATGCGGCGGCTGCATACGCTTGATCCGGC
TACCTGCCCATTCGACCACCAAGCGAAACATCGCATCGAGCGAGCACGTACTCGGATGGAAGCCGGTCTT
GTCGATCAGGATGATCTGGACGAAGAGCATCAGGGGCTCGCGCCAGCCGAACTGTTCGCCAGGCTCAAGG
CGAGCATGCCCGACGGCGAGGATCTCGTCGTGACCCATGGCGATGCCTGCTTGCCGAATATCATGGTGGA
AAATGGCCGCTTTTCTGGATTCATCGACTGTGGCCGGCTGGGTGTGGCGGACCGCTATCAGGACATAGCG
TTGGCTACCCGTGATATTGCTGAAGAGCTTGGCGGCGAATGGGCTGACCGCTTCCTCGTGCTTTACGGTA
TCGCCGCTCCCGATTCGCAGCGCATCGCCTTCTATCGCCTTCTTGACGAGTTCTTCTGAGCGGGACTCTG
GGGTTCGAAATGACCGACCAAGCGACGCCCAACCTGCCATCACGAGATTTCGATTCCACCGCCGCCTTCT
ATGAAAGGTTGGGCTTCGGAATCGTTTTCCGGGACGCCGGCTGGATGATCCTCCAGCGCGGGGATCTCAT
GCTGGAGTTCTTCGCCCACCCTAGGGGGAGGCTAACTGAAACACGGAAGGAGACAATACCGGAAGGAACC
CGCGCTATGACGGCAATAAAAAGACAGAATAAAACGCACGGTGTTGGGTCGTTTGTTCATAAACGCGGGG
TTCGGTCCCAGGGCTGGCACTCTGTCGATACCCCACCGAGACCCCATTGGGGCCAATACGCCCGCGTTTC
TTCCTTTTCCCCACCCCACCCCCCAAGTTCGGGTGAAGGCCCAGGGCTCGCAGCCAACGTCGGGGCGGCA
GGCCCTGCCATAGCCTCAGGTTACTCATATATACTTTAGATTGATTTAAAACTTCATTTTTAATTTAAAA
GGATCTAGGTGAAGATCCTTTTTGATAATCTCATGACCAAAATCCCTTAACGTGAGTTTTCGTTCCACTG
AGCGTCAGACCCCGTAGAAAAGATCAAAGGATCTTCTTGAGATCCTTTTTTTCTGCGCGTAATCTGCTGC
TTGCAAACAAAAAAACCACCGCTACCAGCGGTGGTTTGTTTGCCGGATCAAGAGCTACCAACTCTTTTTC
CGAAGGTAACTGGCTTCAGCAGAGCGCAGATACCAAATACTGTTCTTCTAGTGTAGCCGTAGTTAGGCCA
CCACTTCAAGAACTCTGTAGCACCGCCTACATACCTCGCTCTGCTAATCCTGTTACCAGTGGCTGCTGCC
AGTGGCGATAAGTCGTGTCTTACCGGGTTGGACTCAAGACGATAGTTACCGGATAAGGCGCAGCGGTCGG
GCTGAACGGGGGGTTCGTGCACACAGCCCAGCTTGGAGCGAACGACCTACACCGAACTGAGATACCTACA
GCGTGAGCTATGAGAAAGCGCCACGCTTCCCGAAGGGAGAAAGGCGGACAGGTATCCGGTAAGCGGCAGG
GTCGGAACAGGAGAGCGCACGAGGGAGCTTCCAGGGGGAAACGCCTGGTATCTTTATAGTCCTGTCGGGT
TTCGCCACCTCTGACTTGAGCGTCGATTTTTGTGATGCTCGTCAGGGGGGCGGAGCCTATGGAAAAACGC
CAGCAACGCGGCCTTTTTACGGTTCCTGGCCTTTTGCTGGCCTTTTGCTCACATGTTCTTTCCTGCGTTA
TCCCCTGATTCTGTGGATAACCGTATTACCGCCATGCATT
